>Addgene plasmid #77841 | PHKA1 gRNA (BRDN0001148113) | addgene full sequence | sequence record 188510 | Addgene Assembled Sequence
CCCGGGTGCAAAGATGGATAAAGTTTTAAACAGAGAGGAATCTTTGCAGCTAATGGACCTTCTAGGTCTT
GAAAGGAGTGGGAATTGGCTCCGGTGCCCGTCAGTGGGCAGAGCGCACATCGCCCACAGTCCCCGAGAAG
TTGGGGGGAGGGGTCGGCAATTGATCCGGTGCCTAGAGAAGGTGGCGCGGGGTAAACTGGGAAAGTGATG
TCGTGTACTGGCTCCGCCTTTTTCCCGAGGGTGGGGGAGAACCGTATATAAGTGCAGTAGTCGCCGTGAA
CGTTCTTTTTCGCAACGGGTTTGCCGCCAGAACACAGGTAAGTGCCGTGTGTGGTTCCCGCGGGCCTGGC
CTCTTTACGGGTTATGGCCCTTGCGTGCCTTGAATTACTTCCACCTGGCTGCAGTACGTGATTCTTGATC
CCGAGCTTCGGGTTGGAAGTGGGTGGGAGAGTTCGAGGCCTTGCGCTTAAGGAGCCCCTTCGCCTCGTGC
TTGAGTTGAGGCCTGGCCTGGGCGCTGGGGCCGCCGCGTGCGAATCTGGTGGCACCTTCGCGCCTGTCTC
GCTGCTTTCGATAAGTCTCTAGCCATTTAAAATTTTTGATGACCTGCTGCGACGCTTTTTTTCTGGCAAG
ATAGTCTTGTAAATGCGGGCCAAGATCTGCACACTGGTATTTCGGTTTTTGGGGCCGCGGGCGGCGACGG
GGCCCGTGCGTCCCAGCGCACATGTTCGGCGAGGCGGGGCCTGCGAGCGCGGCCACCGAGAATCGGACGG
GGGTAGTCTCAAGCTGGCCGGCCTGCTCTGGTGCCTGGCCTCGCGCCGCCGTGTATCGCCCCGCCCTGGG
CGGCAAGGCTGGCCCGGTCGGCACCAGTTGCGTGAGCGGAAAGATGGCCGCTTCCCGGCCCTGCTGCAGG
GAGCTCAAAATGGAGGACGCGGCGCTCGGGAGAGCGGGCGGGTGAGTCACCCACACAAAGGAAAAGGGCC
TTTCCGTCCTCAGCCGTCGCTTCATGTGACTCCACGGAGTACCGGGCGCCGTCCAGGCACCTCGATTAGT
TCTCGAGCTTTTGGAGTACGTCGTCTTTAGGTTGGGGGGAGGGGTTTTATGCGATGGAGTTTCCCCACAC
TGAGTGGGTGGAGACTGAAGTTAGGCCAGCTTGGCACTTGATGTAATTCTCCTTGGAATTTGCCCTTTTT
GAGTTTGGATCTTGGTTCATTCTCAAGCCTCAGACAGTGGTTCAAAGTTTTTTTCTTCCATTTCAGGTGT
CGTGACGTACGGCCACCATGACCGAGTACAAGCCCACGGTGCGCCTCGCCACCCGCGACGACGTCCCCAG
GGCCGTACGCACCCTCGCCGCCGCGTTCGCCGACTACCCCGCCACGCGCCACACCGTCGATCCGGACCGC
CACATCGAGCGGGTCACCGAGCTGCAAGAACTCTTCCTCACGCGCGTCGGGCTCGACATCGGCAAGGTGT
GGGTCGCGGACGACGGCGCCGCCGTGGCGGTCTGGACCACGCCGGAGAGCGTCGAAGCGGGGGCGGTGTT
CGCCGAGATCGGCCCGCGCATGGCCGAGTTGAGCGGTTCCCGGCTGGCCGCGCAGCAACAGATGGAAGGC
CTCCTGGCGCCGCACCGGCCCAAGGAGCCCGCGTGGTTCCTGGCCACCGTCGGAGTCTCGCCCGACCACC
AGGGCAAGGGTCTGGGCAGCGCCGTCGTGCTCCCCGGAGTGGAGGCGGCCGAGCGCGCCGGGGTGCCCGC
CTTCCTGGAGACCTCCGCGCCCCGCAACCTCCCCTTCTACGAGCGGCTCGGCTTCACCGTCACCGCCGAC
GTCGAGGTGCCCGAAGGACCGCGCACCTGGTGCATGACCCGCAAGCCCGGTGCCTGAACGCGTTAAGTCG
ACAATCAACCTCTGGATTACAAAATTTGTGAAAGATTGACTGGTATTCTTAACTATGTTGCTCCTTTTAC
GCTATGTGGATACGCTGCTTTAATGCCTTTGTATCATGCTATTGCTTCCCGTATGGCTTTCATTTTCTCC
TCCTTGTATAAATCCTGGTTGCTGTCTCTTTATGAGGAGTTGTGGCCCGTTGTCAGGCAACGTGGCGTGG
TGTGCACTGTGTTTGCTGACGCAACCCCCACTGGTTGGGGCATTGCCACCACCTGTCAGCTCCTTTCCGG
GACTTTCGCTTTCCCCCTCCCTATTGCCACGGCGGAACTCATCGCCGCCTGCCTTGCCCGCTGCTGGACA
GGGGCTCGGCTGTTGGGCACTGACAATTCCGTGGTGTTGTCGGGGAAATCATCGTCCTTTCCTTGGCTGC
TCGCCTGTGTTGCCACCTGGATTCTGCGCGGGACGTCCTTCTGCTACGTCCCTTCGGCCCTCAATCCAGC
GGACCTTCCTTCCCGCGGCCTGCTGCCGGCTCTGCGGCCTCTTCCGCGTCTTCGCCTTCGCCCTCAGACG
AGTCGGATCTCCCTTTGGGCCGCCTCCCCGCGTCGACTTTAAGACCAATGACTTACAAGGCAGCTGTAGA
TCTTAGCCACTTTTTAAAAGAAAAGGGGGGACTGGAAGGGCTAATTCACTCCCAACGAAGACAAGATCTG
CTTTTTGCTTGTACTGGGTCTCTCTGGTTAGACCAGATCTGAGCCTGGGAGCTCTCTGGCTAACTAGGGA
ACCCACTGCTTAAGCCTCAATAAAGCTTGCCTTGAGTGCTTCAAGTAGTGTGTGCCCGTCTGTTGTGTGA
CTCTGGTAACTAGAGATCCCTCAGACCCTTTTAGTCAGTGTGGAAAATCTCTAGCAGTACGTATAGTAGT
TCATGTCATCTTATTATTCAGTATTTATAACTTGCAAAGAAATGAATATCAGAGAGTGAGAGGAACTTGT
TTATTGCAGCTTATAATGGTTACAAATAAAGCAATAGCATCACAAATTTCACAAATAAAGCATTTTTTTC
ACTGCATTCTAGTTGTGGTTTGTCCAAACTCATCAATGTATCTTATCATGTCTGGCTCTAGCTATCCCGC
CCCTAACTCCGCCCATCCCGCCCCTAACTCCGCCCAGTTCCGCCCATTCTCCGCCCCATGGCTGACTAAT
TTTTTTTATTTATGCAGAGGCCGAGGCCGCCTCGGCCTCTGAGCTATTCCAGAAGTAGTGAGGAGGCTTT
TTTGGAGGCCTAGGGACGTACCCAATTCGCCCTATAGTGAGTCGTATTACGCGCGCTCACTGGCCGTCGT
TTTACAACGTCGTGACTGGGAAAACCCTGGCGTTACCCAACTTAATCGCCTTGCAGCACATCCCCCTTTC
GCCAGCTGGCGTAATAGCGAAGAGGCCCGCACCGATCGCCCTTCCCAACAGTTGCGCAGCCTGAATGGCG
AATGGG
[124 nt withheld, positions 3367-3490]
C
[91 nt withheld, positions 3492-3582]
A
[49 nt withheld, positions 3584-3632]
CCTTTGACGTTGGAGTCCACGTTCTTT
[37 nt withheld, positions 3660-3696]
ACCCTATCTCGGTCTATTCTTTTGATTTATAAGGGATTTTGCCGATTTCGGCCTATTGGTTAAAAAATGA
GCTGATTTAACAAAAATTTAACGCGAATTTTAACAAAATATTAACGCTTACAATTTAGGTGGCACTTTTC
GGGGAAATGTGCGCGGAACCCCTATTTGTTTATTTTTCTAAATACATTCAAATATGTATCCGCTCATGAG
ACAATAACCCTGATAAATGCTTCAATAATATTGAAAAAGGAAGAGTATGAGTATTCAACATTTCCGTGTC
GCCCTTATTCCCTTTTTTGCGGCATTTTGCCTTCCTGTTTTTGCTCACCCAGAAACGCTGGTGAAAGTAA
AAGATGCTGAAGATCAGTTGGGTGCACGAGTGGGTTACATCGAACTGGATCTCAACAGCGGTAAGATCCT
TGAGAGTTTTCGCCCCGAAGAACGTTTTCCAATGATGAGCACTTTTAAAGTTCTGCTATGTGGCGCGGTA
TTATCCCGTATTGACGCCGGGCAAGAGCAACTCGGTCGCCGCATACACTATTCTCAGAATGACTTGGTTG
AGTACTCACCAGTCACAGAAAAGCATCTTACGGATGGCATGACAGTAAGAGAATTATGCAGTGCTGCCAT
AACCATGAGTGATAACACTGCGGCCAACTTACTTCTGACAACGATCGGAGGACCGAAGGAGCTAACCGCT
TTTTTGCACAACATGGGGGATCATGTAACTCGCCTTGATCGTTGGGAACCGGAGCTGAATGAAGCCATAC
CAAACGACGAGCGTGACACCACGATGCCTGTAGCAATGGCAACAACGTTGCGCAAACTATTAACTGGCGA
ACTACTTACTCTAGCTTCCCGGCAACAATTAATAGACTGGATGGAGGCGGATAAAGTTGCAGGACCACTT
CTGCGCTCGGCCCTTCCGGCTGGCTGGTTTATTGCTGATAAATCTGGAGCCGGTGAGCGTGGGTCTCGCG
GTATCATTGCAGCACTGGGGCCAGATGGTAAGCCCTCCCGTATCGTAGTTATCTACACGACGGGGAGTCA
GGCAACTATGGATGAACGAAATAGACAGATCGCTGAGATAGGTGCCTCACTGATTAAGCATTGGTAACTG
TCAGACCAAGTTTACTCATATATACTTTAGATTGATTTAAAACTTCATTTTTAATTTAAAAGGATCTAGG
TGAAGATCCTTTTTGATAATCTCATGACCAAAATCCCTTAACGTGAGTTTTCGTTCCACTGAGCGTCAGA
CCCCGTAGAAAAGATCAAAGGATCTTCTTGAGATCCTTTTTTTCTGCGCGTAATCTGCTGCTTGCAAACA
AAAAAACCACCGCTACCAGCGGTGGTTTGTTTGCCGGATCAAGAGCTACCAACTCTTTTTCCGAAGGTAA
CTGGCTTCAGCAGAGCGCAGATACCAAATACTGTTCTTCTAGTGTAGCCGTAGTTAGGCCACCACTTCAA
GAACTCTGTAGCACCGCCTACATACCTCGCTCTGCTAATCCTGTTACCAGTGGCTGCTGCCAGTGGCGAT
AAGTCGTGTCTTACCGGGTTGGACTCAAGACGATAGTTACCGGATAAGGCGCAGCGGTCGGGCTGAACGG
GGGGTTCGTGCACACAGCCCAGCTTGGAGCGAACGACCTACACCGAACTGAGATACCTACAGCGTGAGCT
ATGAGAAAGCGCCACGCTTCCCGAAGGGAGAAAGGCGGACAGGTATCCGGTAAGCGGCAGGGTCGGAACA
GGAGAGCGCACGAGGGAGCTTCCAGGGGGAAACGCCTGGTATCTTTATAGTCCTGTCGGGTTTCGCCACC
TCTGACTTGAGCGTCGATTTTTGTGATGCTCGTCAGGGGGGCGGAGCCTATGGAAAAACGCCAGCAACGC
GGCCTTTTTACGGTTCCTGGCCTTTTGCTGGCCTTTTGCTCACATGTTCTTTCCTGCGTTATCCCCTGAT
TCTGTGGATAACCGTATTACCGCCTTTGAGTGAGCTGATACCGCTCGCCGCAGCCGAACGACCGAGCGCA
GCGAGTCAGTGAGCGAGGAAGCGGAAGAGCGCCCAATACGCAAACCGCCTCTCCCCGCGCGTTGGCCGAT
TCATTAATGCAGCTGGCACGACAGGTTTCCCGACTGGAAAGCGGGCAGTGAGCGCAACGCAATTAATGTG
AGTTAGCTCACTCATTAGGCACCCCAGGCTTTACACTTTATGCTTCCGGCTCGTATGTTGTGTGGAATTG
TGAGCGGATAACAATTTCACACAGGAAACAGCTATGACCATGATTACGCCAAGCGCGCAATTAACCCTCA
CTAAAGGGAACAAAAGCTGGAGCTGCAAGCTTAATGTAGTCTTATGCAATACTCTTGTAGTCTTGCAACA
TGGTAACGATGAGTTAGCAACATGCCTTACAAGGAGAGAAAAAGCACCGTGCATGCCGATTGGTGGAAGT
AAGGTGGTACGATCGTGCCTTATTAGGAAGGCAACAGACGGGTCTGACATGGATTGGACGAACCACTGAA
TTGCCGCATTGCAGAGATATTGTATTTAAGTGCCTAGCTCGATACATAAACGGGTCTCTCTGGTTAGACC
AGATCTGAGCCTGGGAGCTCTCTGGCTAACTAGGGAACCCACTGCTTAAGCCTCAATAAAGCTTGCCTTG
AGTGCTTCAAGTAGTGTGTGCCCGTCTGTTGTGTGACTCTGGTAACTAGAGATCCCTCAGACCCTTTTAG
TCAGTGTGGAAAATCTCTAGCAGTGGCGCCCGAACAGGGACTTGAAAGCGAAAGGGAAACCAGAGGAGCT
CTCTCGACGCAGGACTCGGCTTGCTGAAGCGCGCACGGCAAGAGGCGAGGGGCGGCGACTGGTGAGTACG
CCAAAAATTTTGACTAGCGGAGGCTAGAAGGAGAGAGATGGGTGCGAGAGCGTCAGTATTAAGCGGGGGA
GAATTAGATCGCGATGGGAAAAAATTCGGTTAAGGCCAGGGGGAAAGAAAAAATATAAATTAAAACATAT
AGTATGGGCAAGCAGGGAGCTAGAACGATTCGCAGTTAATCCTGGCCTGTTAGAAACATCAGAAGGCTGT
AGACAAATACTGGGACAGCTACAACCATCCCTTCAGACAGGATCAGAAGAACTTAGATCATTATATAATA
CAGTAGCAACCCTCTATTGTGTGCATCAAAGGATAGAGATAAAAGACACCAAGGAAGCTTTAGACAAGAT
AGAGGAAGAGCAAAACAAAAGTAAGACCACCGCACAGCAAGCGGCCGCTGATCTTCAGACCTGGAGGAGG
AGATATGAGGGACAATTGGAGAAGTGAATTATATAAATATAAAGTAGTAAAAATTGAACCATTAGGAGTA
GCACCCACCAAGGCAAAGAGAAGAGTGGTGCAGAGAGAAAAAAGAGCAGTGGGAATAGGAGCTTTGTTCC
TTGGGTTCTTGGGAGCAGCAGGAAGCACTATGGGCGCAGCGTCAATGACGCTGACGGTACAGGCCAGACA
ATTATTGTCTGGTATAGTGCAGCAGCAGAACAATTTGCTGAGGGCTATTGAGGCGCAACAGCATCTGTTG
CAACTCACAGTCTGGGGCATCAAGCAGCTCCAGGCAAGAATCCTGGCTGTGGAAAGATACCTAAAGGATC
AACAGCTCCTGGGGATTTGGGGTTGCTCTGGAAAACTCATTTGCACCACTGCTGTGCCTTGGAATGCTAG
TTGGAGTAATAAATCTCTGGAACAGATTTGGAATCACACGACCTGGATGGAGTGGGACAGAGAAATTAAC
AATTACACAAGCTTAATACACTCCTTAATTGAAGAATCGCAAAACCAGCAAGAAAAGAATGAACAAGAAT
TATTGGAATTAGATAAATGGGCAAGTTTGTGGAATTGGTTTAACATAACAAATTGGCTGTGGTATATAAA
ATTATTCATAATGATAGTAGGAGGCTTGGTAGGTTTAAGAATAGTTTTTGCTGTACTTTCTATAGTGAAT
AGAGTTAGGCAGGGATATTCACCATTATCGTTTCAGACCCACCTCCCAACCCCGAGGGGACCCAGAGAGG
GCCTATTTCCCATGATTCCTTCATATTTGCATATACGATACAAGGCTGTTAGAGAGATAATTAGAATTAA
TTTGACTGTAAACACAAAGATATTAGTACAAAATACGTGACGTAGAAAGTAATAATTTCTTGGGTAGTTT
GCAGTTTTAAAATTATGTTTTAAAATGGACTATCATATGCTTACCGTAACTTGAAAGTATTTCGATTTCT
TGGCTTTATATATCTTGTGGAAAGGACGAAACACCGGTAGGGGCTAGTTTAGGATGGTTTTAGAGCTAGA
AATAGCAAGTTAAAATAAGGCTAGTCCGTTATCAACTTGAAAAAGTGGCACCGAGTCGGTGCTTTTTTAA
GCTTGGCGTAACTAGATCTTGAGACAAATGGCAGTATTCATCCACAATTTTAAAAGAAAAGGGGGGATTG
GGGGGTACAGTGCAGGGGAAAGAATAGTAGACATAATAGCAACAGACATACAAACTAAAGAATTACAAAA
ACAAATTACAAAAATTCAAAATTTTCGGGTTTATTACAGGGACAGCAGAGATCCACTTTGGCGCCGGCTC
GAGGGGG
Features (pLannotate 1.2.2; 29 found; start..end, strand, type, name):
     14..80      +  CDS            small t antigen (fragment): SV40 (simian virus 40) small t antigen
    106..317     +  promoter       EF-1α core promoter: core promoter for human elongation factor EF-1α
    318..1256    +  intron         EF-1α intron A: intron upstream of the start codon of human EF-1α
   1278..1877    +  CDS            PuroR (fragment): puromycin N-acetyltransferase; pac from Streptomyces; confers resistance to puromycin
   1893..2481    +  misc_feature   WPRE: woodchuck hepatitis virus posttranscriptional regulatory element
   2532..2551    +  misc_feature   cPPT/CTS (fragment): central polypurine tract and central termination sequence of HIV-1
   2553..2786    +  LTR            3' LTR (ΔU3): self-inactivating 3' long terminal repeat (LTR) from HIV-1
   2864..2985    +  polyA_signal   SV40 poly(A) signal: SV40 polyadenylation signal
   3025..3160    +  rep_origin     SV40 ori: SV40 origin of replication
   3181..3199    -  promoter       T7 promoter: promoter for bacteriophage T7 RNA polymerase
   3207..3362    +  CDS            lacZα (fragment): LacZα fragment of β-galactosidase; lacZ fragment
   3367..3795    +  rep_origin     f1 ori (sequence partly withheld): f1 bacteriophage origin of replication; arrow indicates direction of (+) strand synthesis
   3848..3952    +  promoter       AmpR promoter: bla
   3953..4813    +  CDS            AmpR: β-lactamase; bla; confers resistance to ampicillin, carbenicillin, and related antibiotics
   4984..5572    +  rep_origin     ori: high-copy-number ColE1/pMB1/pBR322/pUC origin of replication
   5755..5847    +  CDS            lacI (fragment): lac repressor; lacI; The lac repressor binds to the lac operator to inhibit transcription in E. coli. This inhibition can be relieved by adding lactose or isopropyl-β-D-thiogalactopyranoside (IPTG).
   5860..5881    +  protein_bind   CAP binding site: CAP binding activates transcription in the presence of cAMP. E. coli catabolite activator protein
   5896..5926    +  promoter       lac promoter: promoter for the E. coli lac operon
   5934..5950    +  protein_bind   lac operator: The lac repressor binds to the lac operator to inhibit transcription in E. coli. This inhibition can be relieved by adding lactose or isopropyl-β-D-thiogalactopyranoside (IPTG). lac repressor encoded by lacI
   5995..6013    +  promoter       T3 promoter: promoter for bacteriophage T3 RNA polymerase
   6041..6267    +  promoter       RSV promoter: Rous sarcoma virus enhancer/promoter
   6268..6448    +  LTR            5' LTR (truncated): truncated 5' long terminal repeat (LTR) from HIV-1
   6495..6620    +  misc_feature   HIV-1 Ψ: packaging signal of human immunodeficiency virus type 1
   6604..6967    +  CDS            HIV-1 gag (fragment): gag protein from human immunodeficiency virus 1; gag
   7113..7346    +  misc_feature   RRE: The Rev response element (RRE) of HIV-1 allows for Rev-dependent mRNA export from the nucleus to the cytoplasm.
   7723..7749    +  CDS            Rev (fragment): human immunodeficiency virus 1 (HIV-1) Rev protein; rev; enhances nuclear export of unspliced and incompletely spliced viral mRNAs
   7753..7993    +  promoter       U6 promoter: RNA polymerase III promoter for human U6 snRNA
   8023..8098    +  misc_RNA       gRNA scaffold: guide RNA scaffold for the Streptococcus pyogenes CRISPR/Cas9 system
   8154..8271    +  misc_feature   cPPT/CTS: central polypurine tract and central termination sequence of HIV-1
