[The description below was written by a language model from this plasmid's Addgene catalogue record and pLannotate feature annotations shown in this document.]
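Description:
PHKA1 gRNA (BRDN0001148113) is a third-generation lentiviral single-guide RNA plasmid built on the lentiGuide-Puro backbone and designed to target human PHKA1. It is one clone from a human kinome guide collection. In bacteria it replicates from a high-copy ColE1/pUC-type origin and is selected with ampicillin through the β-lactamase gene. An f1 origin and remnants of a lac/T7/T3 cloning region also sit in the backbone. An SV40 origin and SV40 polyadenylation signal lie just outside the 3' LTR.

The viral genome is transcribed from an RSV promoter fused to a truncated HIV-1 5' LTR, which makes packaging Tat-independent. It carries the Ψ packaging signal with a partial gag sequence, the Rev response element for Rev-dependent nuclear export, a central polypurine tract, and a self-inactivating ΔU3 3' LTR. Two expression units lie between the LTRs. A human U6 RNA polymerase III promoter drives the 20-nucleotide PHKA1 spacer joined to the Streptococcus pyogenes Cas9 guide scaffold. An EF-1α promoter with its first intron drives puromycin N-acetyltransferase for selection of transduced mammalian cells, and a WPRE follows it to enhance transcript expression.

The plasmid does not encode Cas9. It is meant to be used with a separate Cas9 lentivector or in cells that already express Cas9, where the guide directs cleavage of PHKA1 for knockout or loss-of-function studies. According to the depositor, the guide was designed against two PHKA1 reference transcripts. The cloning method is not recorded.
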