Addgene plasmid #77841: PHKA1 gRNA (BRDN0001148113)
Purpose: 3rd generation lentiviral gRNA plasmid targeting human PHKA1
Depositing lab: John Doench & David Root. Depositing organization: Broad Institute. Publication: Optimized sgRNA design to maximize activity and minimize off-target effects of CRISPR-Cas9. Doench JG, Fusi N, Sullender M, Hegde M, Vaimberg EW, Donovan KF, Smith I, Tothova Z, Wilen C, Orchard R, Virgin HW, Listgarten J, Root DE. Nat Biotechnol. 2016 Jan 18. doi: 10.1038/nbt.3437. PubMed 26780180.
Backbone
  Vector backbone: lentiGuide-Puro
  Backbone manufacturer: Zhang Lab (Addgene plasmid # 52963)
  Vector type: Mammalian Expression, Lentiviral, CRISPR
  Selectable markers: Puromycin
Growth in bacteria
  Bacterial resistance: Ampicillin, 100 μg/mL
  Growth temperature: 37°C
  Growth strain: DH5alpha
  Copy number: High Copy
Gene/Insert
  Gene/Insert name: PHKA1 (alt names: PHKA1; NM_001122670.1)
  gRNA/shRNA sequence: GTAGGGGCTAGTTTAGGATG
  Species: H. sapiens (human)
  Entrez Gene: PHKA1 (a.k.a. PHKA)
  Promoter: hU6
  Cloning method: Unknown
  Sequencing primers: 5′ U6-F; 3′ pS2-R
Terms and licenses: Academic/Nonprofit Terms; Industry Terms: Not Available to Industry
Depositor comments: The gRNA was designed to target the following Genbank reference sequence(s): NM_001122670.1,NM_002637.3. Note that this plasmid does NOT contain Cas9. It should be used in conjunction with lentiCas9-Blast (Addgene #52962) or otherwise with cell lines already expressing Cas9. Browse the full kinome gRNA library at http://www.addgene.org/pooled-library/broadgpp-human-kinome/ or visit http://www.broadinstitute.org/rnai/public/ for detailed protocols and information.
How to cite: PHKA1 gRNA (BRDN0001148113) was a gift from John Doench & David Root (Addgene plasmid # 77841 ; http://n2t.net/addgene:77841 ; RRID:Addgene_77841)
