>Addgene plasmid #77841 | PHKA1 gRNA (BRDN0001148113) | depositor partial sequence | sequence record 145301 | Target Sequence
GTAGGGGCTAGTTTAGGATG
