>Addgene plasmid #77841 | PHKA1 gRNA (BRDN0001148113) | addgene partial sequence | sequence record 188509 | hU6-F
TCTTGGGTAGTTTGCAGTTTTAAAATTATGTTTTAAAATGGACTATCATATGCTTACCGTAACTTGAAAG
TATTTCGATTTCTTGGCTTTATATATCTTGTGGAAAGGACGAAACACCGGTAGGGGCTAGTTTAGGATGG
TTTTAGAGCTAGAAATAGCAAGTTAAAATAAGGCTAGTCCGTTATCAACTTGAAAAAGTGGCACCGAGTC
GGTGCTTTTTTAAGCTTGGCGTAACTAGATCTTGAGACAAATGGCAGTATTCATCCACAATTTTAAAAGA
AAAGGGGGGATTGGGGGGTACAGTGCAGGGGAAAGAATAGTAGACATAATAGCAACAGACATACAAACTA
AAGAATTACAAAAACNAATTACAAAAATTCAAAATTTTCGGGTTTATTACAGGGACAGCAGAGATCCACT
TTGGCGCCGGCTCGAGGGGGCCCGGGTGCAAAGATGGATAAAGTTTTAAACAGAGAGGAATCTTTGCAGC
TAATGGACCTTCTAGGTCTTGAAAGGAGTGGGAATTGGCTCCGGTGCCCGTCAGTGGGCAGAGCGCACAT
CGCCCACAGT
